Addgene plasmid #27832: pUT1459-HQ858750
Depositing lab: John Gray & Erich Grotewold. Depositing organization: University of Toledo. Publication: The Maize TFome--development of a transcription factor open reading frame collection for functional genomics. Burdo B, Gray J, Goetting-Minesky MP, Wittler B, Hunt M, Li T, Velliquette D, Thomas J, Gentzel I, dos Santos Brito M, Mejia-Guerra MK, Connolly LN, Qaisi D, Li W, Casas MI, Doseff AI, Grotewold E. Plant J. 2014 Oct;80(2):356-66. doi: 10.1111/tpj.12623. Epub 2014 Aug 26. PubMed 25053252.
Backbone
  Vector backbone: pENTR/SD
  Backbone manufacturer: Invitrogen
  Backbone size w/o insert (bp): 2601
  Vector type: Entry vector
Growth in bacteria
  Bacterial resistance: Kanamycin, 50 μg/mL
  Growth temperature: 37°C
  Growth strain: DH5alpha
  Growth instructions: E. coli TOP10
  Copy number: Low Copy
Gene/Insert
  Gene/Insert name: MYBGA transcription factor from EE152517
  Species: Zea mays
  Insert size (bp): 1677
  GenBank ID: HQ858750
  Cloning method: Restriction Enzyme
  Sequencing primers: 5′ M13 For; 3′ M13 Rev
Terms and licenses: Academic/Nonprofit Terms; Industry Terms: Not Available to Industry
Depositor comments: This CDS was amplified using PCR from a full length cDNA template from the Maize Full-length cDNA Project (www.maizecdna.org) and the PCR product included the stop codon. The PCR product was cloned into a Gateway pENTR/SD vector. Further information on this gene may be obtained at www.grassius.org using the GenBank number. (The second half of the plasmid name is the GenBank Number for the sequence of the insert)
How to cite: pUT1459-HQ858750 was a gift from John Gray & Erich Grotewold (Addgene plasmid # 27832 ; http://n2t.net/addgene:27832 ; RRID:Addgene_27832)
