[The description below was written by a language model from this plasmid's Addgene catalogue record and pLannotate feature annotations shown in this document.]
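Description:
pUT1459-HQ858750 is a Gateway entry clone built on the Invitrogen pENTR/SD backbone, carrying a maize (Zea mays) MYBGA (GAMYB-type) transcription factor open reading frame. It belongs to a collection of maize transcription factor ORFs assembled for functional genomics. The plasmid is propagated in E. coli under kanamycin selection, provided by an aph(3')-Ia aminoglycoside phosphotransferase gene, and replicates from a ColE1/pUC-type origin. The catalogue entry lists it as low copy, whereas the annotation describes that origin as high-copy, so the two sources differ on this point. The annotated sequence is 4,278 nt, which matches the stated 2,601 bp backbone plus the 1,677 bp insert.

The coding sequence was PCR-amplified from a full-length cDNA template, and the product included the native stop codon, so the clone suits native or N-terminally tagged expression rather than C-terminal fusions. The annotation tool labelled the insert by its similarity to the rice GAMYB protein, but the record gives maize as the source species. The ORF sits between attL1 and attL2 sites, which allow LR Clonase-mediated transfer into any attR-containing destination vector. Just upstream of the ORF, inside the attL1 boundary, lies the bacteriophage T7 gene 10 ribosome binding site characteristic of the SD version of pENTR, which supports bacterial translation after transfer into a suitable prokaryotic expression vector. A T7 promoter lies beyond attL2 in the reverse orientation. rrnB T1 and T2 terminators precede the cassette and insulate it from read-through transcription. Short lacI and lacZα fragments are backbone remnants. The entry vector has no promoter positioned to express the ORF, so it serves as a shuttle source for downstream constructs.
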