Features (pLannotate 1.2.2; 11 found; start..end, strand, type, name):
      1..100     +  protein_bind   attL1: mutant version of attL; recombination site for the Gateway® LR reaction LR Clonase™
    112..132     +  RBS            RBS: efficient ribosome binding site from bacteriophage T7 gene 10 (Olins and Rangwala, 1989)
    142..1818    +  CDS            GAMYB: GAMYB_ORYSJ - Also known as GAM1, MYBGA From Oryza sativa subsp. japonica (Rice).
   1835..1934    -  protein_bind   attL2: mutant version of attL; recombination site for the Gateway® LR reaction LR Clonase™
   1952..1970    -  promoter       T7 promoter: promoter for bacteriophage T7 RNA polymerase
   2104..2913    +  CDS            KanR: aminoglycoside phosphotransferase; aph(3')-Ia; confers resistance to kanamycin in bacteria or G418 (Geneticin®) in eukaryotes
   3060..3648    +  rep_origin     ori: high-copy-number ColE1/pMB1/pBR322/pUC origin of replication
   3831..3923    +  CDS            lacI (fragment): lac repressor; lacI; The lac repressor binds to the lac operator to inhibit transcription in E. coli. This inhibition can be relieved by adding lactose or isopropyl-β-D-thiogalactopyranoside (IPTG).
   3978..4005    -  terminator     rrnB T2 terminator: transcription terminator T2 from the E. coli rrnB gene
   4137..4180    +  terminator     rrnB T1 terminator: Escherichia coli rrnB; transcription terminator T1 from the E. coli rrnB gene
   4227..4263    -  CDS            lacZα (fragment): LacZα fragment of β-galactosidase; lacZ fragment
>Addgene plasmid #27832 | pUT1459-HQ858750 | depositor full sequence | sequence record 13106 | Author sequence
CAAATAATGATTTTATTTTGACTGATAGTGACCTGTTCGTTGCAACAAATTGATGAGCAATGCTTTTTTA
TAATGCCAACTTTGTACAAAAAAGCAGGCTCCGCGGCCGCCTTGTTTAACTTTAAGAAGGAGCCCTTCAC
CATGTACCGGGTGAAGAGCGAGGGGGAGGGCGAGGGCGAGGGCGACTGCGAAATGATGCTGCAGGAACAG
ATGGACTCGCTGGTGGCCGACGACGTCAGCAGCGGAGGAGGGTCGCCTCACAGGGGCGTCGGCACGCCCC
TGAAGAAGGGGCCATGGACGTCCGCGGAGGACGCCATCCTGGTGGACTACGTTAAGAAGAACGGCGAGGG
CAACTGGAACGCGGTGCAGAAGAACACCGGGCTGTTCCGCTGCGGCAAGAGCTGCCGCCTCCGGTGGGCG
AACCACCTCAGGCCCAACCTCAAGAAGGGGGCCTTCACCCCCGAGGAGGAGCGCCTCATCATCCAGCTCC
ACGCCAAGATGGGGAACAAGTGGGCGAGGATGGCTGGTCACTTGCCAGGGCGTACTGACAATGAGATCAA
GAACTACTGGAACACTCGAATAAAGAGATGTCAACGAGCTAGCCTTCCTATTTATCCTGCTAGTGTATGC
AATCAATCTACAAATGAAGATCAGCAACTGTCTGGTAATTTTAACGGTGGCGAGAATATATCCAATGATC
TTCTATCTGGGAACAGCCTTTATCTGCCAGATTTTACCAGTGACAATTTCATTGCGAACCCAGAGGCTTT
ATCCTATGCACCACAGTTGTCAGCTGTTTCAATAAGCAATTTGCTCGGCCAAAGCTTTGCATCAAAAAGT
TGTAGCTTCATGGATCAGGTTGACCAAGCGGGGATGCTGAAACAATCTGGCTGTGTGCTTCCTGCATTGA
GCGATGCCATTGACAGTGTGCTTTCCTCAGCTGATCATTTTTCAAATGACTCTGAGAAGCTCAGGCAGGC
TTTAGGTTTTGATTATCTGAATGAAGCCAATGCTAGCAGCAAGAGTATTGCACCTTTCGGGGTTGCACTT
ACTGGCAGCCATGCCTTTTTAAATGGCAATTTCTCTGCTTCTAGGCCCACAAATGGTCCTTTGAAGATGG
AGCTCCCTTCACTCCAAGATACTGAATCTGATCCAAATAGCTGGCTCAAGTATACTGTGGCTCCTGCAAT
GCAGCCTACTGAATTAGTAGATCCTTACCTGCAGTCTCCATCAGCGACCCCTTCAGTGAAATCTGAGTGT
GCATCGCCGAGGAACAGTGGTCTTTTGGAAGAGCTGCTTCATGAAGCTCAGGCACTAAGATCTGGGAAGA
ACCAACAATCATCGGTCCGAAGTTCAAGTTCTTCTGCTGGCACACCTTATGAGACTACCACGGTGGTTAG
CCCAGAGTTTGATATGGGTCAGGAATATTGGGAAGAACAGCCCAGTTCTTTCCTCAGTGAATATGCTCAT
TTTAGTGGAAATTCTTTCACTGAATCCACTCCTCCTGTTAGTGCTGCGTCACCTGATATCTTCCAGCTCT
CCAAGATTTCTCCTGCACAAAGCCCTTCAATGGGCTCTGGCGAGCAGGCGTTAGAGCCTAAACATGAGTC
GGCAGCTTCACCTCGTCCTGAAAACTTGAGGCCTGATGCATTATTCTCTGGGAACACAGCCGATCCATCC
ATTTTCAATAATGCCATAGCCATGCTCCTGGGCAATGGCATTGATGCCGAGTACAAACCTGTTCTTGGTG
ATGGAATTGTGCTCGATTCTTCGTCATGGAACAACATGCAACATGCTTTTCAGATGGCGGGATTCAAAAA
GGGTGGGCGCGCCGACCCAGCTTTCTTGTACAAAGTTGGCATTATAAGAAAGCATTGCTTATCAATTTGT
TGCAACGAACAGGTCACTATCAGTCAAAATAAAATCATTATTTGCCATCCAGCTGATATCCCCTATAGTG
AGTCGTATTACATGGTCATAGCTGTTTCCTGGCAGCTCTGGCCCGTGTCTCAAAATCTCTGATGTTACAT
TGCACAAGATAAAAATATATCATCATGAACAATAAAACTGTCTGCTTACATAAACAGTAATACAAGGGGT
GTTATGAGCCATATTCAACGGGAAACGTCGAGGCCGCGATTAAATTCCAACATGGATGCTGATTTATATG
GGTATAAATGGGCTCGCGATAATGTCGGGCAATCAGGTGCGACAATCTATCGCTTGTATGGGAAGCCCGA
TGCGCCAGAGTTGTTTCTGAAACATGGCAAAGGTAGCGTTGCCAATGATGTTACAGATGAGATGGTCAGA
CTAAACTGGCTGACGGAATTTATGCCTCTTCCGACCATCAAGCATTTTATCCGTACTCCTGATGATGCAT
GGTTACTCACCACTGCGATCCCCGGAAAAACAGCATTCCAGGTATTAGAAGAATATCCTGATTCAGGTGA
AAATATTGTTGATGCGCTGGCAGTGTTCCTGCGCCGGTTGCATTCGATTCCTGTTTGTAATTGTCCTTTT
AACAGCGATCGCGTATTTCGTCTCGCTCAGGCGCAATCACGAATGAATAACGGTTTGGTTGATGCGAGTG
ATTTTGATGACGAGCGTAATGGCTGGCCTGTTGAACAAGTCTGGAAAGAAATGCATAAACTTTTGCCATT
CTCACCGGATTCAGTCGTCACTCATGGTGATTTCTCACTTGATAACCTTATTTTTGACGAGGGGAAATTA
ATAGGTTGTATTGATGTTGGACGAGTCGGAATCGCAGACCGATACCAGGATCTTGCCATCCTATGGAACT
GCCTCGGTGAGTTTTCTCCTTCATTACAGAAACGGCTTTTTCAAAAATATGGTATTGATAATCCTGATAT
GAATAAATTGCAGTTTCATTTGATGCTCGATGAGTTTTTCTAATCAGAATTGGTTAATTGGTTGTAACAC
TGGCAGAGCATTACGCTGACTTGACGGGACGGCGCAAGCTCATGACCAAAATCCCTTAACGTGAGTTACG
CGTCGTTCCACTGAGCGTCAGACCCCGTAGAAAAGATCAAAGGATCTTCTTGAGATCCTTTTTTTCTGCG
CGTAATCTGCTGCTTGCAAACAAAAAAACCACCGCTACCAGCGGTGGTTTGTTTGCCGGATCAAGAGCTA
CCAACTCTTTTTCCGAAGGTAACTGGCTTCAGCAGAGCGCAGATACCAAATACTGTCCTTCTAGTGTAGC
CGTAGTTAGGCCACCACTTCAAGAACTCTGTAGCACCGCCTACATACCTCGCTCTGCTAATCCTGTTACC
AGTGGCTGCTGCCAGTGGCGATAAGTCGTGTCTTACCGGGTTGGACTCAAGACGATAGTTACCGGATAAG
GCGCAGCGGTCGGGCTGAACGGGGGGTTCGTGCACACAGCCCAGCTTGGAGCGAACGACCTACACCGAAC
TGAGATACCTACAGCGTGAGCATTGAGAAAGCGCCACGCTTCCCGAAGGGAGAAAGGCGGACAGGTATCC
GGTAAGCGGCAGGGTCGGAACAGGAGAGCGCACGAGGGAGCTTCCAGGGGGAAACGCCTGGTATCTTTAT
AGTCCTGTCGGGTTTCGCCACCTCTGACTTGAGCGTCGATTTTTGTGATGCTCGTCAGGGGGGCGGAGCC
TATGGAAAAACGCCAGCAACGCGGCCTTTTTACGGTTCCTGGCCTTTTGCTGGCCTTTTGCTCACATGTT
CTTTCCTGCGTTATCCCCTGATTCTGTGGATAACCGTATTACCGCCTTTGAGTGAGCTGATACCGCTCGC
CGCAGCCGAACGACCGAGCGCAGCGAGTCAGTGAGCGAGGAAGCGGAAGAGCGCCCAATACGCAAACCGC
CTCTCCCCGCGCGTTGGCCGATTCATTAATGCAGCTGGCACGACAGGTTTCCCGACTGGAAAGCGGGCAG
TGAGCGCAACGCAATTAATACGCGTACCGCTAGCCAGGAAGAGTTTGTAGAAACGCAAAAAGGCCATCCG
TCAGGATGGCCTTCTGCTTAGTTTGATGCCTGGCAGTTTATGGCGGGCGTCCTGCCCGCCACCCTCCGGG
CCGTTGCTTCACAACGTTCAAATCCGCTCCCGGCGGATTTGTCCTACTCAGGAGAGCGTTCACCGACAAA
CAACAGATAAAACGAAAGGCCCAGTCTTCCGACTGAGCCTTTCGTTTTATTTGATGCCTGGCAGTTCCCT
ACTCTCGCGTTAACGCTAGCATGGATGTTTTCCCAGTCACGACGTTGTAAAACGACGGCCAGTCTTAAGC
TCGGGCCC
