>Addgene plasmid #27832 | pUT1459-HQ858750 | addgene partial sequence | sequence record 34122 | 27832 with M13pUC-fwd
AATAATGATTTTATTTTGACTGATAGTGACCTGTTCGTTGCAACAAATTGATGAGCAATGCTTTTTTATA
ATGCCAACTTTGTACAAAAAAGCAGGCTCCGCGGCCGCCTTGTTTAACTTTAAGAAGGAGCCCTTCACCA
TGTACCGGGTGAAGAGCGAGGGGGAGGGCGAGGGCGAGGGCGACTGCGAAATGATGCTGCAGGAACAGAT
GGACTCGCTGGTGGCCGACGACGTCAGCAGCGGAGGAGGGTCGCCTCACAGGGGCGTCGGCACGCCCCTG
AAGAAGGGGCCATGGACGTCCGCGGAGGACGCCATCCTGGTGGACTACGTTAAGAAGAACGGCGAGGGCA
ACTGGAACGCGGTGCAGAAGAACACCGGGCTGTTCCGCTGCGGCAAGAGCTGCCGCCTCCGGTGGGCGAA
CCACCTCAGGCCCAACCTCAAGAAGGGGGCCTTCACCCCCGAGGAGGAGCGCCTCATCATCCAGCTCCAC
GCCAAGATGGGGAACAAGTGGGCGAGGATGGCTGGTCACTTGCCAGGGCGTACTGACAATGAGATCAAGA
ACTACTGGAACACTCGAATAAAGAGATGTCAACGAGCTAGCCTTCCTATTTATCCTGCTAGTGTATGCAA
TCAATCTACAAATGAAGATCAGCAACTGTCTGGTAATTTTAACGGTGGCGAGAATATATCCAATGATCTT
CTATCTGGGAACAGCCTTTATCTGCCAGATTTTACCAGTGACAATTTCATTGCGAACCCAGAGGCTTTAT
CCTATGCACCACAGTTGTCAGCTGTTTCAATAAGCAATTTGCTCGGCCAAAGCTTTGCATCAAAAAGTTG
TAGCTTCATGGAT
